Addgene plasmid #245245: pEF myc-SHP2(E76K)-TurboID
Purpose: Proximity-labeling proteomics with SHP2
Depositing lab: Neel Shah. Depositing organization: Columbia University. Publication: Proximity-labeling proteomics reveals remodeled interactomes and altered localization of pathogenic SHP2 variants. van Vlimmeren AE, Tang LC, Jiang Z, Iyer A, Voleti R, Krismer K, Gaublomme JT, Jovanovic M, Shah NH. bioRxiv [Preprint]. 2025 Mar 21:2025.02.26.640373. doi: 10.1101/2025.02.26.640373. PubMed 40661614.
Backbone
  Vector backbone: pEF
  Vector type: Mammalian Expression
Growth in bacteria
  Bacterial resistance: Ampicillin, 100 μg/mL
  Growth temperature: 37°C
  Growth strain: DH5alpha
  Copy number: High Copy
Gene/Insert
  Gene/Insert name: SHP2 full-length
  Species: H. sapiens (human)
  Mutation: E76K
  Tag / fusion protein: TurboID (C terminal on insert)
  Cloning method: Gibson Cloning
Terms and licenses: Academic/Nonprofit Terms; Industry Terms: Not Available to Industry
How to cite: pEF myc-SHP2(E76K)-TurboID was a gift from Neel Shah (Addgene plasmid # 245245 ; http://n2t.net/addgene:245245 ; RRID:Addgene_245245)
