[The description below was written by a language model from this plasmid's Addgene catalogue record and pLannotate feature annotations shown in this document.]
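Description:
pEF myc-SHP2(E76K)-TurboID is a mammalian expression plasmid on the pEF backbone, built for proximity-labeling proteomics of a pathogenic variant of the human tyrosine phosphatase SHP2 (PTPN11). It is propagated in E. coli as a high-copy plasmid through a ColE1/pUC-type origin with ampicillin selection (AmpR under its own bla promoter), and it also carries an f1 phage origin. A second marker cassette places the blasticidin S deaminase gene behind tandem SV40 early and bacterial EM7 promoters, followed by an SV40 poly(A) signal, which should allow blasticidin selection in transfected mammalian cells. Short bleomycin-resistance, lacI, CMV enhancer and small t antigen fragments in the annotation appear to be backbone remnants rather than functional parts.

The payload is driven by the strong constitutive human EF-1α promoter, with a T7 promoter just downstream. The full-length human SHP2 coding sequence carrying the E76K substitution is fused directly at its C terminus to TurboID, an engineered E. coli biotin ligase with high catalytic efficiency that biotinylates nearby proteins. The feature table also annotates an HIV Rev-type nuclear export signal immediately after TurboID, which the catalogue entry does not mention, and the unit ends with a bGH poly(A) signal. The name indicates an N-terminal myc epitope tag, but this is not listed among the catalogue tags or annotated features. Expressed in cells supplied with biotin, the fusion tags proteins in the vicinity of mutant SHP2 so they can be captured and identified by mass spectrometry. This supports comparison of interactomes and localization across SHP2 variants.
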