Features (pLannotate 1.2.2; 24 found; start..end, strand, type, name):
    135..182     +  promoter       EM7 promoter: synthetic bacterial promoter&nbsp
    201..599     +  CDS            BSD: blasticidin S deaminase; Aspergillus terreus BSD; confers resistance to blasticidin
    600..627     +  CDS            BleoR (fragment): antibiotic-binding protein; Sh ble from Streptoalloteichus hindustanus; confers resistance to bleomycin, phleomycin, and Zeocin™
    637..762     +  CDS            ble (fragment): BLE_KLEPN - Experimental evidence at protein level: Swiss-Prot protein existence level 1. Binding protein with a strong affinity to the bleomycin family of antibiotics. Binds to CL990; an antimitotic-antibiotic compound. From Klebsiella pneumoniae.
    757..878     +  polyA_signal   SV40 poly(A) signal: SV40 polyadenylation signal
    951..967     -  protein_bind   lac operator: The lac repressor binds to the lac operator to inhibit transcription in E. coli. This inhibition can be relieved by adding lactose or isopropyl-β-D-thiogalactopyranoside (IPTG). lac repressor encoded by lacI
    975..1005    -  promoter       lac promoter: promoter for the E. coli lac operon
   1020..1041    -  protein_bind   CAP binding site: CAP binding activates transcription in the presence of cAMP. E. coli catabolite activator protein
   1054..1146    -  CDS            lacI (fragment): lac repressor; lacI; The lac repressor binds to the lac operator to inhibit transcription in E. coli. This inhibition can be relieved by adding lactose or isopropyl-β-D-thiogalactopyranoside (IPTG).
   1318..1906    -  rep_origin     ori: high-copy-number ColE1/pMB1/pBR322/pUC origin of replication
   2077..2937    -  CDS            AmpR: β-lactamase; bla; confers resistance to ampicillin, carbenicillin, and related antibiotics
   2938..3042    -  promoter       AmpR promoter: bla
   3101..3153    -  misc_feature   bom (fragment): basis of mobility region from pBR322
   3308..3326    +  enhancer       CMV enhancer (fragment): human cytomegalovirus immediate early enhancer
   3351..3417    +  CDS            small t antigen (fragment): SV40 (simian virus 40) small t antigen
   3424..4602    +  promoter       EF-1α promoter: strong constitutive promoter for human elongation factor EF-1α
   4619..4637    +  promoter       T7 promoter: promoter for bacteriophage T7 RNA polymerase
   4807..6585    +  CDS            PTPN11: PTN11_HUMAN - Also known as PTP2C, SHPTP2. Experimental evidence at protein level: Swiss-Prot protein existence level 1. Acts downstream of various receptor and cytoplasmic protein tyrosine kinases to participate in the signal transduction from the cell surface to the nucleus (PubMed:10655584, PubMed:18559669, PubMed:18829466, PubMed:26742426, PubMed:28074573). Positively regulates MAPK signal transduction pathway (PubMed:28074573). Dephosphorylates GAB1, ARHGAP35 and EGFR (PubMed:28074573). Dephosphorylates ROCK2 at 'Tyr-722' resulting in stimulation of its RhoA binding activity (PubMed:18559
   6586..7542    +  CDS            TurboID: mutant of the E. coli biotin ligase BioID engineered for improved catalytic efficiency (Branon et al., 2018)
   7549..7575    +  CDS            NES: nuclear export signal from the HIV Rev protein (Fischer et al., 1995)
   7607..7831    +  polyA_signal   bGH poly(A) signal: bovine growth hormone polyadenylation signal
   7835..7856    +  promoter       SV40 promoter (fragment): SV40 enhancer and early promoter
   7877..8305    +  rep_origin     f1 ori (sequence partly withheld): f1 bacteriophage origin of replication; arrow indicates direction of (+) strand synthesis
   8319..87      +  promoter       SV40 promoter (across the origin): SV40 enhancer and early promoter
>Addgene plasmid #245245 | pEF myc-SHP2(E76K)-TurboID | addgene full sequence | sequence record 487438 | Addgene NGS Result
ATTTATGCAGAGGCCGAGGCCGCCTCTGCCTCTGAGCTATTCCAGAAGTAGTGAGGAGGCTTTTTTGGAG
GCCTAGGCTTTTGCAAAAAGCTCCCGGGAGCTTGTATATCCATTTTCGGATCTGATCAGCACGTGTTGAC
AATTAATCATCGGCATAGTATATCGGCATAGTATAATACGACAAGGTGAGGAACTAAACCATGGCCAAGC
CTTTGTCTCAAGAAGAATCCACCCTCATTGAAAGAGCAACGGCTACAATCAACAGCATCCCCATCTCTGA
AGACTACAGCGTCGCCAGCGCAGCTCTCTCTAGCGACGGCCGCATCTTCACTGGTGTCAATGTATATCAT
TTTACTGGGGGACCTTGTGCAGAACTCGTGGTGCTGGGCACTGCTGCTGCTGCGGCAGCTGGCAACCTGA
CTTGTATCGTCGCGATCGGAAATGAGAACAGGGGCATCTTGAGCCCCTGCGGACGGTGCCGACAGGTGCT
TCTCGATCTGCATCCTGGGATCAAAGCCATAGTGAAGGACAGTGATGGACAGCCGACGGCAGTTGGGATT
CGTGAATTGCTGCCCTCTGGTTATGTGTGGGAGGGCTAAGCACTTCGTGGCCGAGGAGCAGGACTGACAC
GTGCTACGAGATTTCGATTCCACCGCCGCCTTCTATGAAAGGTTGGGCTTCGGAATCGTTTTCCGGGACG
CCGGCTGGATGATCCTCCAGCGCGGGGATCTCATGCTGGAGTTCTTCGCCCACCCCAACTTGTTTATTGC
AGCTTATAATGGTTACAAATAAAGCAATAGCATCACAAATTTCACAAATAAAGCATTTTTTTCACTGCAT
TCTAGTTGTGGTTTGTCCAAACTCATCAATGTATCTTATCATGTCTGTATACCGTCGACCTCTAGCTAGA
GCTTGGCGTAATCATGGTCATAGCTGTTTCCTGTGTGAAATTGTTATCCGCTCACAATTCCACACAACAT
ACGAGCCGGAAGCATAAAGTGTAAAGCCTGGGGTGCCTAATGAGTGAGCTAACTCACATTAATTGCGTTG
CGCTCACTGCCCGCTTTCCAGTCGGGAAACCTGTCGTGCCAGCTGCATTAATGAATCGGCCAACGCGCGG
GGAGAGGCGGTTTGCGTATTGGGCGCTCTTCCGCTTCCTCGCTCACTGACTCGCTGCGCTCGGTCGTTCG
GCTGCGGCGAGCGGTATCAGCTCACTCAAAGGCGGTAATACGGTTATCCACAGAATCAGGGGATAACGCA
GGAAAGAACATGTGAGCAAAAGGCCAGGAACCGTAAAAAGGCCGCGTTGCTGGCGTTTTTCCATAGGCTC
CGCCCCCCTGACGAGCATCACAAAAATCGACGCTCAAGTCAGAGGTGGCGAAACCCGACAGGACTATAAA
GATACCAGGCGTTTCCCCCTGGAAGCTCCCTCGTGCGCTCTCCTGTTCCGACCCTGCCGCTTACCGGATA
CCTGTCCGCCTTTCTCCCTTCGGGAAGCGTGGCGCTTTCTCATAGCTCACGCTGTAGGTATCTCAGTTCG
GTGTAGGTCGTTCGCTCCAAGCTGGGCTGTGTGCACGAACCCCCCGTTCAGCCCGACCGCTGCGCCTTAT
CCGGTAACTATCGTCTTGAGTCCAACCCGGTAAGACACGACTTATCGCCACTGGCAGCAGCCACTGGTAA
CAGGATTAGCAGAGCGAGGTATGTAGGCGGTGCTACAGAGTTCTTGAAGTGGTGGCCTAACTACGGCTAC
ACTAGAAGAACAGTATTTGGTATCTGCGCTCTGCTGAAGCCAGTTACCTTCGGAAAAAGAGTTGGTAGCT
CTTGATCCGGCAAACAAACCACCGCTGGTAGCGGTGGTTTTTTTGTTTGCAAGCAGCAGATTACGCGCAG
AAAAAAAGGATCTCAAGAAGATCCTTTGATCTTTTCTACGGGGTCTGACGCTCAGTGGAACGAAAACTCA
CGTTAAGGGATTTTGGTCATGAGATTATCAAAAAGGATCTTCACCTAGATCCTTTTAAATTAAAAATGAA
GTTTTAAATCAATCTAAAGTATATATGAGTAAACTTGGTCTGACAGTTACCAATGCTTAATCAGTGAGGC
ACCTATCTCAGCGATCTGTCTATTTCGTTCATCCATAGTTGCCTGACTCCCCGTCGTGTAGATAACTACG
ATACGGGAGGGCTTACCATCTGGCCCCAGTGCTGCAATGATACCGCGAGACCCACGCTCACCGGCTCCAG
ATTTATCAGCAATAAACCAGCCAGCCGGAAGGGCCGAGCGCAGAAGTGGTCCTGCAACTTTATCCGCCTC
CATCCAGTCTATTAATTGTTGCCGGGAAGCTAGAGTAAGTAGTTCGCCAGTTAATAGTTTGCGCAACGTT
GTTGCCATTGCTACAGGCATCGTGGTGTCACGCTCGTCGTTTGGTATGGCTTCATTCAGCTCCGGTTCCC
AACGATCAAGGCGAGTTACATGATCCCCCATGTTGTGCAAAAAAGCGGTTAGCTCCTTCGGTCCTCCGAT
CGTTGTCAGAAGTAAGTTGGCCGCAGTGTTATCACTCATGGTTATGGCAGCACTGCATAATTCTCTTACT
GTCATGCCATCCGTAAGATGCTTTTCTGTGACTGGTGAGTACTCAACCAAGTCATTCTGAGAATAGTGTA
TGCGGCGACCGAGTTGCTCTTGCCCGGCGTCAATACGGGATAATACCGCGCCACATAGCAGAACTTTAAA
AGTGCTCATCATTGGAAAACGTTCTTCGGGGCGAAAACTCTCAAGGATCTTACCGCTGTTGAGATCCAGT
TCGATGTAACCCACTCGTGCACCCAACTGATCTTCAGCATCTTTTACTTTCACCAGCGTTTCTGGGTGAG
CAAAAACAGGAAGGCAAAATGCCGCAAAAAAGGGAATAAGGGCGACACGGAAATGTTGAATACTCATACT
CTTCCTTTTTCAATATTATTGAAGCATTTATCAGGGTTATTGTCTCATGAGCGGATACATATTTGAATGT
ATTTAGAAAAATAAACAAATAGGGGTTCCGCGCACATTTCCCCGAAAAGTGCCACCTGACGTCGACGGAT
CGGGAGATCTCCCGATCCCCTATGGTGCACTCTCAGTACAATCTGCTCTGATGCCGCATAGTTAAGCCAG
TATCTGCTCCCTGCTTGTGTGTTGGAGGTCGCTGAGTAGTGCGCGAGCAAAATTTAAGCTACAACAAGGC
AAGGCTTGACCGACAATTGCATGAAGAATCTGCTTAGGGTTAGGCGTTTTGCGCTGCTTCGCGATGTACG
GGCCAGATATACGCGTTGACATTGATTATTGACTAGGCTTTTGCAAAAAGCTTTGCAAAGATGGATAAAG
TTTTAAACAGAGAGGAATCTTTGCAGCTAATGGACCTTCTAGGTCTTGAAAGGAGTGGGAATTGGCTCCG
GTGCCCGTCAGTGGGCAGAGCGCACATCGCCCACAGTCCCCGAGAAGTTGGGGGGAGGGGTCGGCAATTG
AACCGGTGCCTAGAGAAGGTGGCGCGGGGTAAACTGGGAAAGTGATGTCGTGTACTGGCTCCGCCTTTTT
CCCGAGGGTGGGGGAGAACCGTATATAAGTGCAGTAGTCGCCGTGAACGTTCTTTTTCGCAACGGGTTTG
CCGCCAGAACACAGGTAAGTGCCGTGTGTGGTTCCCGCGGGCCTGGCCTCTTTACGGGTTATGGCCCTTG
CGTGCCTTGAATTACTTCCACCTGGCTGCAGTACGTGATTCTTGATCCCGAGCTTCGGGTTGGAAGTGGG
TGGGAGAGTTCGAGGCCTTGCGCTTAAGGAGCCCCTTCGCCTCGTGCTTGAGTTGAGGCCTGGCCTGGGC
GCTGGGGCCGCCGCGTGCGAATCTGGTGGCACCTTCGCGCCTGTCTCGCTGCTTTCGATAAGTCTCTAGC
CATTTAAAATTTTTGATGACCTGCTGCGACGCTTTTTTTCTGGCAAGATAGTCTTGTAAATGCGGGCCAA
GATCTGCACACTGGTATTTCGGTTTTTGGGGCCGCGGGCGGCGACGGGGCCCGTGCGTCCCAGCGCACAT
GTTCGGCGAGGCGGGGCCTGCGAGCGCGGCCACCGAGAATCGGACGGGGGTAGTCTCAAGCTGGCCGGCC
TGCTCTGGTGCCTGGCCTCGCGCCGCCGTGTATCGCCCCGCCCTGGGCGGCAAGGCTGGCCCGGTCGGCA
CCAGTTGCGTGAGCGGAAAGATGGCCGCTTCCCGGCCCTGCTGCAGGGAGCTCAAAATGGAGGACGCGGC
GCTCGGGAGAGCGGGCGGGTGAGTCACCCACACAAAGGAAAAGGGCCTTTCCGTCCTCAGCCGTCGCTTC
ATGTGACTCCACGGAGTACCGGGCGCCGTCCAGGCACCTCGATTAGTTCTCGAGCTTTTGGAGTACGTCG
TCTTTAGGTTGGGGGGAGGGGTTTTATGCGATGGAGTTTCCCCACACTGAGTGGGTGGAGACTGAAGTTA
GGCCAGCTTGGCACTTGATGTAATTCTCCTTGGAATTTGCCCTTTTTGAGTTTGGATCTTGGTTCATTCT
CAAGCCTCAGACAGTGGTTCAAAGTTTTTTTCTTCCATTTCAGGTGTCGTGAGGAATTAGCTTGGTACTA
ATACGACTCACTATAGGGAGACCCAAGCTGGCTAGGTAAGCTTGGTACCGAGCTCGGATCCACTAGTCCA
GTGTGGTGGAATTCTGCAGATATCCAGCACAGTGGCGGCCGCTCGAGTCTAGAGGGCCCTTCACCATGGA
ACAAAAACTCATCTCAGAAGAGGATCTGGGAGGGCAGTCTGGGCAGATGACATCGCGGAGATGGTTTCAC
CCAAATATCACTGGTGTGGAGGCAGAAAACCTACTGTTGACAAGAGGAGTTGATGGCAGTTTTTTGGCAA
GGCCTAGTAAAAGTAACCCTGGAGACTTCACACTTTCCGTTAGAAGAAATGGAGCTGTCACCCACATCAA
GATTCAGAACACTGGTGATTACTATGACCTGTATGGAGGGGAGAAATTTGCCACTTTGGCTAAGTTGGTC
CAGTATTACATGGAACATCACGGGCAATTAAAAGAGAAGAATGGAGATGTCATTGAGCTTAAATATCCTC
TGAACTGTGCAGATCCTACCTCTGAAAGGTGGTTTCATGGACATCTCTCTGGGAAAGAAGCAGAGAAATT
ATTAACTGAAAAAGGAAAACATGGTAGTTTTCTTGTACGAGAGAGCCAGAGCCACCCTGGAGATTTTGTT
CTTTCTGTGCGCACTGGTGATGACAAAGGGGAGAGCAATGACGGCAAGTCTAAAGTGACCCATGTTATGA
TTCGCTGTCAGGAACTGAAATACGACGTTGGTGGAGGAGAACGGTTTGATTCTTTGACAGATCTTGTGGA
ACATTATAAGAAGAATCCTATGGTGGAAACATTGGGTACAGTACTACAACTCAAGCAGCCCCTTAACACG
ACTCGTATAAATGCTGCTGAAATAGAAAGCAGAGTTCGAGAACTAAGCAAATTAGCTGAGACCACAGATA
AAGTCAAACAAGGCTTTTGGGAAGAATTTGAGACACTACAACAACAGGAGTGCAAACTTCTCTACAGCCG
AAAAGAGGGTCAAAGGCAAGAAAACAAAAACAAAAATAGATATAAAAACATCCTGCCCTTTGATCATACC
AGGGTTGTCCTACACGATGGTGATCCCAATGAGCCTGTTTCAGATTACATCAATGCAAATATCATCATGC
CTGAATTTGAAACCAAGTGCAACAATTCAAAGCCCAAAAAGAGTTACATTGCCACACAAGGCTGCCTGCA
AAACACGGTGAATGACTTTTGGCGGATGGTGTTCCAAGAAAACTCCCGAGTGATTGTCATGACAACGAAA
GAAGTGGAGAGAGGAAAGAGTAAATGTGTCAAATACTGGCCTGATGAGTATGCTCTAAAAGAATATGGCG
TCATGCGTGTTAGGAACGTCAAAGAAAGCGCCGCTCATGACTATACGCTAAGAGAACTTAAACTTTCAAA
GGTTGGACAAGGGAATACGGAGAGAACGGTCTGGCAATACCACTTTCGGACCTGGCCGGACCACGGCGTG
CCCAGCGACCCTGGGGGCGTGCTGGACTTCCTGGAGGAGGTGCACCATAAGCAGGAGAGCATCATGGATG
CAGGGCCGGTCGTGGTGCACTGCAGTGCTGGAATTGGCCGGACAGGGACGTTCATTGTGATTGATATTCT
TATTGACATCATCAGAGAGAAAGGTGTTGACTGCGATATTGACGTTCCCAAAACCATCCAGATGGTGCGG
TCTCAGAGGTCAGGGATGGTCCAGACAGAAGCACAGTACCGATTTATCTATATGGCGGTCCAGCATTATA
TTGAAACACTACAGCGCAGGATTGAAGAAGAGCAGAAAAGCAAGAGGAAAGGGCACGAATATACAAATAT
TAAGTATTCTCTAGCGGACCAGACGAGTGGAGATCAGAGCCCTCTCCCGCCTTGTACTCCAACGCCACCC
TGTGCAGAAATGAGAGAAGACAGTGCTAGAGTCTATGAAAACGTGGGCCTGATGCAACAGCAGAAAAGTT
TCAGAAAAGACAATACTGTGCCTCTGAAGCTGATCGCTCTCCTGGCTAATGGCGAGTTCCATAGTGGCGA
ACAGCTGGGAGAAACCCTGGGCATGTCCAGGGCCGCTATCAACAAGCACATTCAGACTCTGCGCGACTGG
GGCGTGGACGTGTTCACCGTGCCCGGAAAGGGCTACTCTCTGCCCGAGCCTATCCCGCTGCTGAACGCTA
AACAGATTCTGGGACAGCTGGACGGCGGGAGCGTGGCAGTCCTGCCTGTGGTCGACTCCACCAATCAGTA
CCTGCTGGATCGAATCGGCGAGCTGAAGAGTGGGGATGCTTGCATTGCAGAATATCAGCAGGCAGGGAGA
GGAAGCAGAGGGAGGAAATGGTTCTCTCCTTTTGGAGCTAACCTGTACCTGAGTATGTTTTGGCGCCTGA
AGCGGGGACCAGCAGCAATCGGCCTGGGCCCGGTCATCGGAATTGTCATGGCAGAAGCGCTGCGAAAGCT
GGGAGCAGACAAGGTGCGAGTCAAATGGCCCAATGACCTGTATCTGCAGGATAGAAAGCTGGCAGGCATC
CTGGTGGAGCTGGCCGGAATAACAGGCGATGCTGCACAGATCGTCATTGGCGCCGGGATTAACGTGGCTA
TGAGGCGCGTGGAGGAAAGCGTGGTCAATCAGGGCTGGATCACACTGCAGGAAGCAGGGATTAACCTGGA
CAGGAATACTCTGGCCGCTACGCTGATCCGAGAGCTGCGGGCAGCCCTGGAACTGTTCGAGCAGGAAGGC
CTGGCTCCATATCTGCCACGGTGGGAGAAGCTGGATAACTTCATCAATAGACCCGTGAAGCTGATCATTG
GGGACAAAGAGATTTTCGGGATTAGCCGGGGGATTGATAAACAGGGAGCCCTGCTGCTGGAACAGGACGG
AGTTATCAAACCCTGGATGGGCGGAGAAATCAGTCTGCGGTCTGCCGAAAAGCTGCAGCTGCCTCCCCTG
GAGCGCCTGACCCTGGACTAAGTTTAAACCCGCTGATCAGCCTCGACTGTGCCTTCTAGTTGCCAGCCAT
CTGTTGTTTGCCCCTCCCCCGTGCCTTCCTTGACCCTGGAAGGTGCCACTCCCACTGTCCTTTCCTAATA
AAATGAGGAAATTGCATCGCATTGTCTGAGTAGGTGTCATTCTATTCTGGGGGGTGGGGTGGGGCAGGAC
AGCAAGGGGGAGGATTGGGAAGACAATAGCAGGCATGCTGGGGATGCGGTGGGCTCTATGGCTTCTGAGG
CGGAAAGAACCAGCTGGGGCTCTAGGGGGTATCCCC
[124 nt withheld, positions 7877-8000]
C
[91 nt withheld, positions 8002-8092]
A
[49 nt withheld, positions 8094-8142]
CCTTTGACGTTGGAGTCCACGTTCTTT
[37 nt withheld, positions 8170-8206]
ACCCTATCTCGGTCTATTCTTTTGATTTATAAGGGATTTTGCCGATTTCGGCCTATTGGTTAAAAAATGA
GCTGATTTAACAAAAATTTAACGCGAATTAATTCTGTGGAATGTGTGTCAGTTAGGGTGTGGAAAGTCCC
CAGGCTCCCCAGCAGGCAGAAGTATGCAAAGCATGCATCTCAATTAGTCAGCAACCAGGTGTGGAAAGTC
CCCAGGCTCCCCAGCAGGCAGAAGTATGCAAAGCATGCATCTCAATTAGTCAGCAACCATAGTCCCGCCC
CTAACTCCGCCCATCCCGCCCCTAACTCCGCCCAGTTCCGCCCATTCTCCGCCCCATGGCTGACTAATTT
TTTTT
